Addgene plasmid #23375: pDONR223-FLJ23356
Depositing lab: William Hahn & David Root. Depositing organization: Dana-Farber Cancer Institute. Publication: COT drives resistance to RAF inhibition through MAP kinase pathway reactivation. Johannessen CM, Boehm JS, Kim SY, Thomas SR, Wardwell L, Johnson LA, Emery CM, Stransky N, Cogdill AP, Barretina J, Caponigro G, Hieronymus H, Murray RR, Salehi-Ashtiani K, Hill DE, Vidal M, Zhao JJ, Yang X, Alkan O, Kim S, Harris JL, Wilson CJ, Myer VE, Finan PM, Root DE, Roberts TM, Golub T, Flaherty KT, Dummer R, Weber BL, Sellers WR, Schlegel R, Wargo JA, Hahn WC, Garraway LA. Nature. 2010 Dec 16;468(7326):968-72. doi: 10.1038/nature09627 PubMed 21107320.
Backbone
  Vector backbone: pDONR223
  Backbone manufacturer: Invitrogen
  Backbone size w/o insert (bp): 5005
  Vector type: Gateway Donor vector
Growth in bacteria
  Bacterial resistance: Spectinomycin, 50 μg/mL
  Growth temperature: 37°C
  Growth strain: DH5alpha
  Copy number: High Copy
Gene/Insert
  Gene/Insert name: FLJ23356 (alt name: hypothetical protein FLJ23356)
  Species: H. sapiens (human)
  Insert size (bp): 1053
  Entrez Gene: POMK (a.k.a. MDDGA12, MDDGC12, SGK196)
  Cloning method: Gateway Cloning
  Sequencing primers: 5′ M13pUC-fwd; 3′ M13rev
Terms and licenses: Academic/Nonprofit Terms; Industry Terms: Not Available to Industry
Depositor comments: The ORF has no Stop codon. This design enables easy recombination into a destination vector to add an epitope tag of choice and Stop codon to the ORF. Do NOT use this plasmid directly for transfections. A set of 4 custom lentiviral vectors is available ( pLX301 (http://www.addgene.org/25895/) , pLX302 (http://www.addgene.org/25896/) , pLX303 (http://www.addgene.org/25897/) , pLX304 (http://www.addgene.org/25890/) ) to be used to express these ORFs in mammalian cells. These plasmids are not included in the kit and must be ordered separately.
How to cite: pDONR223-FLJ23356 was a gift from William Hahn & David Root (Addgene plasmid # 23375 ; http://n2t.net/addgene:23375 ; RRID:Addgene_23375)
