[The description below was written by a language model from this plasmid's Addgene catalogue record.]
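Description:
pDONR223-FLJ23356 is a Gateway entry-type clone built on the Invitrogen pDONR223 donor backbone (about 5 kb without insert), carrying a human open reading frame recorded as FLJ23356, "hypothetical protein FLJ23356". The Entrez annotation maps this gene to POMK, also known as SGK196, a protein O-mannose kinase. The insert is listed as 1053 bp and was introduced by Gateway recombination. The plasmid is maintained at high copy in standard E. coli cloning strains and is selected with spectinomycin. No feature table is supplied, so the origin of replication and the exact recombination sites flanking the ORF are not itemised. In a recombined pDONR223 clone, the insert would normally sit between attL sites, with M13 forward and reverse primer sites on either side for sequence verification, as the listed sequencing primers suggest.

The ORF was deliberately cloned without a stop codon. This "open" configuration allows it to be transferred by LR recombination into a destination vector that supplies a C-terminal epitope tag and the terminating codon. The donor backbone is a shuttle and storage vector, not an expression construct, and the record lists no promoter driving the insert. The depositor explicitly notes that it should not be transfected directly. Instead, it is meant to be moved into expression vectors, and the depositors point to a companion set of lentiviral destination vectors (pLX301 to pLX304) for expression in mammalian cells. The clone is linked to a study that identified kinases driving resistance to RAF inhibition, consistent with use in gain-of-function ORF expression experiments.
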