>Addgene plasmid #23375 | pDONR223-FLJ23356 | depositor partial sequence | sequence record 10984 | Author sequence
ATGGAAAAGCAGCCCCAGAACAGCAGGAGAGGCCTCGCCCCCCGAGAGGTGCCGCCAGCTGTTGGGCTGC
TGCTGATCATGGCCCTGATGAATACTCTGCTCTACCTCTGCCTCGACCACTTCTTCATCGCTCCTCGACA
ATCCACTGTGGACCCCACACACTGTCCCTATGGTCACTTCAGGATAGGACAGATGAAAAACTGCTCACCT
TGGCTGTCCTGCGAGGAGCTGAGAACAGAAGTGAGACAGCTGAAGCGTGTTGGGGAAGGAGCTGTAAAGA
GAGTCTTTCTGTCTGAGTGGAAGGAGCACAAAGTTGCACTCTCACAGCTCACCAGCCTGGAGATGAAAGA
TGATTTCCTCCATGGACTGCAGATGCTGAAATCTCTCCAAGGCACACATGTTGTCACGCTGCTTGGCTAT
TGTGAGGATGACAACACTATGCTTACTGAATATCACCCTCTAGGTTCCTTGAGTAACCTGGAAGAAACAC
TAAACCTTTCAAAGTACCAAAATGTGAACACGTGGCAGCACAGGCTGGAGCTGGCCATGGACTATGTCAG
CATCATTAATTACCTGCACCACAGCCCTGTGGGCACACGGGTCATGTGCGACTCCAACGACCTGCCGAAG
ACACTGTCCCAGTATCTGCTAACAAGCAACTTCAGCATTTTGGCAAATGACTTGGACGCCTTACCCCTGG
TGAACCACAGCTCCGGGATGCTGGTGAAGTGCGGCCACAGGGAGCTGCATGGGGATTTCGTGGCTCCAGA
GCAACTGTGGCCCTATGGAGAGGACGTGCCTTTCCACGATGATCTCATGCCCTCATATGATGAGAAGATT
GACATTTGGAAGATCCCAGACATCTCCAGTTTCCTTCTGGGGCACATTGAAGGGAGTGATATGGTCCGAT
TCCATTTGTTTGATATTCACAAAGCATGCAAGAGCCAGACTCCCTCAGAAAGACCCACTGCCCAGGACGT
TCTGGAGACCTACCAGAAGGTCTTGGATACACTTAGAGATGCCATGATGTCTCAGGCAAGAGAGATGCTG
TTGC
