>Addgene plasmid #23375 | pDONR223-FLJ23356 | addgene partial sequence | sequence record 29233 | 23375 with M13pUC-fwd
AGCTCGGGCCCAATAATGATTTTATTTTGACTGATAGTGACCTGTTCGTTGCAACAAATTGATGAGCAAT
GCTTTTTTATAATGCCAACTTTGTACAAAAAAGTTGGCACCATGGAAAAGCAGCCCCAGAACAGCAGGAG
AGGCCTCGCCCCCCGAGAGGTGCCGCCAGCTGTTGGGCTGCTGCTGATCATGGCCCTGATGAATACTCTG
CTCTACCTCTGCCTCGACCACTTCTTCATCGCTCCTCGACAATCCACTGTGGACCCCACACACTGTCCCT
ATGGTCACTTCAGGATAGGACAGATGAAAAACTGCTCACCTTGGCTGTCCTGCGAGGAGCTGAGAACAGA
AGTGAGACAGCTGAAGCGTGTTGGGGAAGGAGCTGTAAAGAGAGTCTTTCTGTCTGAGTGGAAGGAGCAC
AAAGTTGCACTCTCACAGCTCACCAGCCTGGAGATGAAAGATGATTTCCTCCATGGACTGCAGATGCTGA
AATCTCTCCAAGGCACACATGTTGTCACGCTGCTTGGCTATTGTGAGGATGACAACACTATGCTTACTGA
ATATCACCCTCTAGGTTCCTTGAG
